Addgene plasmid #246432: pMini-CMV-NLS-dead R-IscB_ADAR2dd-NES_T2A_mCherry (W98X)_U6-ωRNA
Purpose: All-in-one plasmid. Expresses R-IscB_ADAR2dd in mammalian cells for A-to-I RNA editing. Inactive mCherry included to assess A-to-I editing. Spacer included can direct mCherry fluorescence recovery.
Depositing lab: Ailong Ke. Publication: Conversion of IscB and Cas9 into RNA-guided RNA editors. Xu C, Niu X, Sun H, Yan H, Tang W, Ke A. Cell. 2025 Aug 18:S0092-8674(25)00854-2. doi: 10.1016/j.cell.2025.07.032. PubMed 40829585.
Backbone
  Vector backbone: pMini
  Vector type: Mammalian Expression
Growth in bacteria
  Bacterial resistance: Ampicillin, 100 μg/mL
  Growth temperature: 37°C
  Growth strain: DH5alpha
  Copy number: Unknown
Gene/Insert 1
  Gene/Insert name: O.gue IscB with dead mutations (D60A, H269A) and delta-TID, fused to human ADAR2 deaminase domain (alt name: R-IscB-ADAR2dd)
  Species: H. sapiens (human), Synthetic; human gut metagenome
  Insert size (bp): 2479
  Mutation: R-IscB: changed Aspartic Acid 60 to Alanine, changed Histidine 269 to Alanine, deleted amino acids 433-487. ADAR2: Only the deaminase domain (AA 276-702 are expressed). Glutamate 488 is mutated to glutamine.
  GenBank ID: OGEU01000025.1
  Promoter: CMV
  Tag / fusion protein: SV40 NLS (N terminal on insert); SGGSSGGSSGSETPGTSESATPESSGGSSGGS linker between R-IscB and ADAR2dd; HIV NES (C terminal on insert)
  Entrez Gene: ADARB1 (a.k.a. ADAR2, DRABA2, DRADA2, NEDHYMS, RED1)
  Cloning method: Gibson Cloning
  Sequencing primers: 5′ CGCAAATGGGCGGTAGGCGTG
Gene/Insert 2
  Gene/Insert name: mCherry
  Species: Synthetic
  Insert size (bp): 711
  Mutation: changed tryptophan 98 to premature stop codon
  Promoter: CMV
  Tag / fusion protein: Thosea asigna virus 2A peptide (N terminal on insert)
  Cloning method: Gibson Cloning
  Sequencing primers: 5′ cactcacgggatcccttca
Gene/Insert 3
  Gene/Insert name: ωRNA
  Species: Synthetic; human gut metagenome
  Insert size (bp): 242
  GenBank ID: OGEU01000025.1
  Promoter: U6
  Cloning method: Gibson Cloning
  Sequencing primers: 5′ gagggcctatttcccatg
Terms and licenses: Academic/Nonprofit Terms; Industry Terms: Not Available to Industry
How to cite: pMini-CMV-NLS-dead R-IscB_ADAR2dd-NES_T2A_mCherry (W98X)_U6-ωRNA was a gift from Ailong Ke (Addgene plasmid # 246432 ; http://n2t.net/addgene:246432 ; RRID:Addgene_246432)
