[The description below was written by a language model from this plasmid's Addgene catalogue record and pLannotate feature annotations shown in this document.]
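Description:
pMini-CMV-NLS-dead R-IscB_ADAR2dd-NES_T2A_mCherry (W98X)_U6-ωRNA is an all-in-one mammalian expression plasmid of about 6.6 kb, built on the pMini backbone, for RNA-guided A-to-I RNA editing with a built-in fluorescent readout. It is propagated in E. coli through a high-copy ColE1/pUC-type origin and selected with ampicillin via the β-lactamase gene.

The main cassette is driven by the CMV enhancer and promoter and ends in a bGH polyadenylation signal. It encodes a nuclease-dead O. gue IscB variant (R-IscB) that carries the D60A and H269A mutations and lacks residues 433–487 (delta-TID). This protein is joined through a flexible linker to the human ADAR2 deaminase domain (residues 276–702) bearing the E488Q substitution. The fusion has an N-terminal SV40 nuclear localisation signal and a C-terminal HIV nuclear export signal. The annotation software did not detect the IscB portion, and it matched the deaminase domain to the rat ADAR2 homologue, whereas the catalogue lists it as human.

A T2A peptide follows the editor and separates it from an mCherry open reading frame in which tryptophan 98 is replaced by a premature stop codon, so the reporter is non-fluorescent as encoded. A separate human U6 promoter, oriented opposite to the CMV unit, transcribes the ωRNA guide. The short antisense red-fluorescent-protein fragment annotated just downstream of U6 is consistent with the recorded spacer directed against the mCherry transcript.

When the guided deaminase converts the targeted adenosine in the stop codon to inosine, the codon is read through and fluorescence is restored. Red signal in transfected cells therefore reports editing activity. A rabbit β-globin poly(A) signal and a small HIV-1 LTR fragment are also annotated, but the record does not explain their role.
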