Features (pLannotate 1.2.2; 13 found; start..end, strand, type, name):
      1..241     +  promoter       U6 promoter: RNA polymerase III promoter for human U6 snRNA
    255..332     -  CDS            mRFP1.1 (fragment): mRFP1.1 is a basic (constitutively fluorescent) red fluorescent protein published in 2004, derived from Discosoma sp..
    510..565     +  polyA_signal   β-globin poly(A) signal: rabbit β-globin polyadenylation signal (Gil and Proudfoot, 1987)
    594..818     -  polyA_signal   bGH poly(A) signal: bovine growth hormone polyadenylation signal
    857..1566    -  CDS            mCherry (fragment): monomeric derivative of DsRed fluorescent protein (Shaner et al., 2004) mammalian codon-optimized
   1568..1620    -  CDS            T2A (fragment): 2A peptide from Thosea asigna virus capsid protein Eukaryotic ribosomes fail to insert a peptide bond between the Gly and Pro residues, yielding separate polypeptides.
   1666..2856    -  CDS            Adarb1 (fragment): RED1_RAT - Also known as Red1. Experimental evidence at protein level: Swiss-Prot protein existence level 1. Catalyzes the hydrolytic deamination of adenosine to inosine in double-stranded RNA (dsRNA) referred to as A-to-I RNA editing. This may affect gene expression and function in a number of ways that include mRNA translation by changing codons and hence the amino acid sequence of proteins; pre-mRNA splicing by altering splice site recognition sequences; RNA stability by changing sequences involved in nuclease recognition; genetic stability in the case of RNA virus genomes by changing seque
   4277..4307    -  LTR            5' LTR (truncated) (fragment): truncated 5' long terminal repeat (LTR) from HIV-1
   4303..4506    -  promoter       CMV promoter: human cytomegalovirus (CMV) immediate early promoter
   4507..4886    -  enhancer       CMV enhancer: human cytomegalovirus immediate early enhancer
   4894..4998    +  promoter       AmpR promoter: bla
   4999..5859    +  CDS            AmpR: β-lactamase; bla; confers resistance to ampicillin, carbenicillin, and related antibiotics
   6030..6618    +  rep_origin     ori: high-copy-number ColE1/pMB1/pBR322/pUC origin of replication
>Addgene plasmid #246432 | pMini-CMV-NLS-dead R-IscB_ADAR2dd-NES_T2A_mCherry (W98X)_U6-ωRNA | addgene full sequence | sequence record 490908 | Addgene NGS Result
GAGGGCCTATTTCCCATGATTCCTTCATATTTGCATATACGATACAAGGCTGTTAGAGAGATAATTGGAA
TTAATTTGACTGTAAACACAAAGATATTAGTACAAAATACGTGACGTAGAAAGTAATAATTTCTTGGGTA
GTTTGCAGTTTTAAAATTATGTTTTAAAATGGACTATCATATGCTTACCGTAACTTGAAAGTATTTCGAT
TTCTTGGCTTTATATATCTTGTGGAAAGGACGAAACACCGTCCTGTCCTCGAAGTTCATCACGCGCTCCC
ACTTGAAGCCCTCGGGGAAGGACAGCTTCAAGTAGTCGGGGGGCTCTTTCACTTGAAAAGGTTGAAAGAG
CACAGGCTGAGACATTCGTAAGGCCGAAAGGCCGGACGCACCCTGGGATTTCCCCAGTCCCCGGAACTGC
ATAGCGGATGTCAGTTGATGAAAATCAGATAAGCCAGGGGGAACAATCACCTCTCTGGAAACAGAGAGAG
TTTTTTTTGTTTTGCAGTAAATAAAGGAAATTTATTTTCATTGCAATAGTGTGTTGGAATTTTTTGTGTC
TCTCACTCGGAAGGACATATGGGAGGGCAAATCCCATAGAGCCCACCGCATCCCCAGCATGCCTGCTATT
GTCTTCCCAATCCTCCCCCTTGCTGTCCTGCCCCACCCCACCCCCCAGAATAGAATGACACCTACTCAGA
CAATGCGATGCAATTTCCTCATTTTATTAGGAAAGGACAGTGGGAGTGGCACCTTCCAGGGTCAAGGAAG
GCACGGGGGAGGGGCAAACAACAGATGGCTGGCAACTAGAAGGCACAGTCGAGGCTGATCAGCGGGTTTA
AACGGGCCCTCTAGATTACTTGTACAGCTCGTCCATGCCGCCGGTGGAGTGGCGGCCCTCGGCGCGTTCG
TACTGTTCCACGATGGTGTAGTCCTCGTTGTGGGAGGTGATGTCCAACTTGATGTTGACGTTGTAGGCGC
CGGGCAGCTGCACGGGCTTCCTGGCCTTGTAGGTGGTCTTGACCTCAGCGTCGTAGTGGCCGCCGTCCTT
CAGCTTCAGCCTCTGCTTGATCTCGCCCTTCAGGGCGCCGTCCTCGGGGTACATCCGCTCGGAGGAGGCC
TCCCAGCCCATGGTCTTCTTCTGCATTACGGGGCCGTCGGAGGGGAAGTTGGTGCCGCGCAGCTTCACCT
TGTAGATGAACTCGCCGTCCTGCAGGGAGGAGTCCTGGGTCACGGTCACCACGCCGCCGTCCTCGAAGTT
CATCACGCGCTCCTACTTGAAGCCCTCGGGGAAGGACAGCTTCAAGTAGTCGGGGATGTCGGCGGGGTGC
TTCACGTAGGCCTTGGAGCCGTACATGAACTGAGGGGACAGGATGTCCCAGGCGAAGGGCAGGGGGCCAC
CCTTGGTCACCTTCAGCTTGGCGGTCTGGGTGCCCTCGTAGGGGCGGCCCTCGCCCTCGCCCTCGATCTC
GAACTCGTGGCCGTTCACGGAGCCCTCCATGTGCACCTTGAAGCGCATGAACTCCTTGATGATGGCCATG
TTATCCTCCTCGCCCTTGCTCACCATTGGGCCGGGATTTTCCTCCACGTCCCCGCATGTTAGAAGACTTC
CCCTGCCCTCGGATCCCAGTGTCAGTCTTTCAAGTGGAGGCAGTTGAAGGGATCCCGTGAGTGAGAACTG
GTCCTGCTCGGTGGGCTTCTCCACCCAGGCCCCCAGCCCCGCCTTGATGAAGGCTGTGAACAGACGCGCC
TTGGCGGCCTGGTACTCCTTTGCCGCCAGCTTGGACTCATGGTACACGTTGGGCTTGGTAATCTTGGAGC
GTAGTAAGTGGGAGGGAACCTTGCCGTGCACACGCATCCAGCGACAGTACAACGCGTGCTTACACAGGCG
GGACGCGCGGCCCAGCTCATCCTTCCCAGTCGTGGCGTTGATGACCTCAATAGCGGAGTCGCCTACCGTC
CAGTTGACACTGAAGTTGGGGGCCTTCCCTGGCTGCCGTGCTTCTGCATTGCTGATGCCACTGAGCAAAG
GCTTGTTGAGGGTGTAGAGAGGTGGCAGGTCCTCTATGTTGGAGATCCGCTGGTACATGGCCCTGGAAAG
GTGGTCCCCGTGGTAAAGGCTGCCCAGGATGATGCTCGAGAAGTAAATGGGCTCCACGAAAATGCTGAGC
AGTGATCCCTGGATGCCCACCACGTTCCAGCGTGCAATCTTGTCACTGCAGGACATGGTGAGCAGCCGCT
CCCCTTGCAGCACCCCGTCCCACGTTTGGATGCTCGCATTGGAGCGCACTGGAATCGTCCCCTGACCAGA
CTCTATTTTGGTCCGTAGCTGTCCTCTTGCTTTACGATTTGGGTGTCTATCTGCTGGTTCTTCCAGGATT
GGCTCATGTGGTGAGAAGATTCTGGCATCTCCACAGGGAGAGGTGCTGATGTACAGATGAAACTGGACAT
TCTCCTTCAGCCTAAACCCCCCTCGCTCTGATTTCTGAAAGATGGATCTTTTTTGATCATCTTTGTTATT
TAAGTAAAGCTCAAGTTGTGTATAAAGAAATCTGAGCAAGGATCTCCGAGATATTATTTCTGCATGGCAG
TCATTTAATGCAAGGCCACGATCACTCATGTATTCACCATTAATACATTTGCCTCCTGTAGAAACACTTA
TCACCTTGGCATCTTTAACATCTGTGCCTGTTGTCATGACGACTCCAGCCAGCACTTTTCTGCGAGCGTG
AGGGGAGGAGAAGTTGTCGGTCAGGTCACCAAACTTACCCAGGACCAGGCGTGAGACAGCGTCAGCTAAA
ACCTGCGGTAAATGCAGCTGTGACCCCCCGCTGCTGCCCCCGCTGCTTTCAGGTGTTGCGCTCTCGCTTG
TGCCAGGTGTCTCAGAGCCAGAGGAGCCTCCGCTAGATCCTCCGGACACGTAGATCTGCAGTCCGCCGTT
GTACTGAGCAGAAGGGTGCTTCACGGTCAGTTTAGACACGTCAGCGGCGCTGTGAGCGGCTCTGTACTCT
TCCAGGCTGTCAGTTTTCTGGTCCATAGCTTTGTGCCGGTTGGTGGCAACTTTCTTGCCGCCCATGTAGT
AGCTCCGGTTCAGATTGGCCTTGTGACAGGCCTGTCTATCATGCCTTCTGAACTGGTGCACCATGTATGG
TCTGCCCTTAGGGCTGCTCACCTTCTTGGCGTCGGTCAGTGCGCTGCAGGCGATGCAGTAGGCGTCCAGG
TAGTGGTCCTTAGGGATGCCATGCTCTTCCCGAAACAGATAGGTGTCTTGGCCGCTTGTCACGCAGAAAT
TTCCGGGGAACATATCGGCCAGCTGATCAGCCAGGTAGGGGATGATCTGGTTCAGCACAGACAGGGCGTG
GTATTTCTTGTTCATTCCAGACTTCTTGCTGGCCAGGTTGGCCTCCCACTCCTTATCTGTGTGCACCAGT
CTCGCGTGTTCTTCACAAAGGCCCACTCTGTTTTCCAGTGTCTCGCTGCCGTTCTTTCTTCTGGGGACCA
CGTGGTGGTAGTGGTCGATGCCGTGTTTACAAAACAGGCAGTGTCCATCCTGCTGCATGGACACGGCCTC
TTCCACGCTGCCTTTGCCGTACAGAGGGCCCCGCTGGTACTGCCATCTCTGAACCTTGGGGTTGTTCATG
GCCATAAAGCTGAACCGATTCAGCTCCAGCACCACCTTGGCCACGGGCAGGATCTTCTGCACCTTCTTAA
CCACGTTCAGGTGGGTGACCAGCAGGTGATTGGCGGTAGGTGTCAGCCATCCTTTAGGCCGCTTGCGGTT
GTTGAATCTGGCTTCCTTGTTCCGGATGCTCTTGCATGTAATAGGCTTTTTGCAGCCAGGCAGCAGTCTT
TGCTTTTCGCCCTCCTCGAAGGCGGTGCCGGCAGCCTTGGCTCTCCGCCGTCTTTTGCACCGCCGCTTCA
GCCTTCTGTGGGCACGCCTATACTGCTTTCTGTCCTTCATCAGCTTAGGCACGTCCTTGTTTCTTGTCTC
GATTTGGGCGTTGAACACGCTCTCTCCGCTCTCGGTCACCACGCTCATACCGATATTGGTTCTGCCAGGA
GCAATGCCCAGCACCAGAGGCTGGGTTTCCTCGGCAGACTCGTAGGTCAGCTGGATGGTGAAGGGCTTTC
TTTCCACCACTCTAGCCTTGCCTTCCTTGAGCAAGATCCGCACGTGGCCGCATCTGGTGGTGGGCATCAG
TGGTTTGCCGGACTTAGAGATCACGTAGACCACGGCCATAGATCCCACCTTCCGTTTCTTTTTTGGTCCC
ATGGTGGCAGTGGGTTCTCTAGTTAGCCAGAGAGCTCTGCTTATATAGACCTCCCACCGTACACGCCTAC
CGCCCATTTGCGTCAATGGGGCGGAGTTGTTACGACATTTTGGAAAGTCCCGTTGATTTTGGTGCCAAAA
CAAACTCCCATTGACGTCAATGGGGTGGAGACTTGGAAATCCCCGTGAGTCAAACCGCTATCCACGCCCA
TTGATGTACTGCCAAAACCGCATCACCATGGTAATAGCGATGACTAATACGTAGATGTACTGCCAAGTAG
GAAAGTCCCATAAGGTCATGTACTGGGCATAATGCCAGGCGGGCCATTTACCGTCATTGACGTCAATAGG
GGGCGTACTTGGCATATGATACACTTGATGTACTGCCAAGTGGGCAGTTTACCGTAAATACTCCACCCAT
TGACGTCAATGGAAAGTCCCTATTGGCGTTACTATGGGAACATACGTCATTATTGACGTCAATGGGCGGG
GGTCGTTGGGCGGTCAGCCAGGCGGGCCATTTACCGTAAGTTATGTAACGCGGAACTCCATATATGGGCT
ATGAACTAATGACCCCGTAATTGATTACTATTAATAACTAGTCAATAATCAATGTCAAATGTGCGCGGAA
CCCCTATTTGTTTATTTTTCTAAATACATTCAAATATGTATCCGCTCATGAGACAATAACCCTGATAAAT
GCTTCAATAATATTGAAAAAGGAAGAGTATGAGTATTCAACATTTCCGTGTCGCCCTTATTCCCTTTTTT
GCGGCATTTTGCCTTCCTGTTTTTGCTCACCCAGAAACGCTGGTGAAAGTAAAAGATGCTGAAGATCAGT
TGGGTGCACGAGTGGGTTACATCGAACTGGATCTCAACAGCGGTAAGATCCTTGAGAGTTTTCGCCCCGA
AGAACGTTTTCCAATGATGAGCACTTTTAAAGTTCTGCTATGTGGCGCGGTATTATCCCGTATTGACGCC
GGGCAAGAGCAACTCGGTCGCCGCATACACTATTCTCAGAATGACTTGGTTGAGTACTCACCAGTCACAG
AAAAGCATCTTACGGATGGCATGACAGTAAGAGAATTATGCAGTGCTGCCATAACCATGAGTGATAACAC
TGCGGCCAACTTACTTCTGACAACGATCGGAGGACCGAAGGAGCTAACCGCTTTTTTGCACAACATGGGG
GATCATGTAACTCGCCTTGATCGTTGGGAACCGGAGCTGAATGAAGCCATACCAAACGACGAGCGTGACA
CCACGATGCCTGTAGCAATGGCAACAACGTTGCGCAAACTATTAACTGGCGAACTACTTACTCTAGCTTC
CCGGCAACAATTAATAGACTGGATGGAGGCGGATAAAGTTGCAGGACCACTTCTGCGCTCGGCCCTTCCG
GCTGGCTGGTTTATTGCTGATAAATCTGGAGCCGGTGAGCGTGGGTCTCGCGGTATCATTGCAGCACTGG
GGCCAGATGGTAAGCCCTCCCGTATCGTAGTTATCTACACGACGGGGAGTCAGGCAACTATGGATGAACG
AAATAGACAGATCGCTGAGATAGGTGCCTCACTGATTAAGCATTGGTAACTGTCAGACCAAGTTTACTCA
TATATACTTTAGATTGATTTAAAACTTCATTTTTAATTTAAAAGGATCTAGGTGAAGATCCTTTTTGATA
ATCTCATGACCAAAATCCCTTAACGTGAGTTTTCGTTCCACTGAGCGTCAGACCCCGTAGAAAAGATCAA
AGGATCTTCTTGAGATCCTTTTTTTCTGCGCGTAATCTGCTGCTTGCAAACAAAAAAACCACCGCTACCA
GCGGTGGTTTGTTTGCCGGATCAAGAGCTACCAACTCTTTTTCCGAAGGTAACTGGCTTCAGCAGAGCGC
AGATACCAAATACTGTTCTTCTAGTGTAGCCGTAGTTAGGCCACCACTTCAAGAACTCTGTAGCACCGCC
TACATACCTCGCTCTGCTAATCCTGTTACCAGTGGCTGCTGCCAGTGGCGATAAGTCGTGTCTTACCGGG
TTGGACTCAAGACGATAGTTACCGGATAAGGCGCAGCGGTCGGGCTGAACGGGGGGTTCGTGCACACAGC
CCAGCTTGGAGCGAACGACCTACACCGAACTGAGATACCTACAGCGTGAGCTATGAGAAAGCGCCACGCT
TCCCGAAGGGAGAAAGGCGGACAGGTATCCGGTAAGCGGCAGGGTCGGAACAGGAGAGCGCACGAGGGAG
CTTCCAGGGGGAAACGCCTGGTATCTTTATAGTCCTGTCGGGTTTCGCCACCTCTGACTTGAGCGTCGAT
TTTTGTGATGCTCGTCAGGGGGGCGGAGCCTATGGAAAGGCATGCAAGCTTGG
